Addgene plasmid #188856: Terminase_CBA120
Purpose: Large terminase from phage CBA120
Depositing lab: Feng Zhang. Depositing organization: Broad Institute. Publication: Prokaryotic innate immunity through pattern recognition of conserved viral proteins. Gao LA, Wilkinson ME, Strecker J, Makarova KS, Macrae RK, Koonin EV, Zhang F. Science. 2022 Aug 12;377(6607):eabm4096. doi: 10.1126/science.abm4096. Epub 2022 Aug 12. PubMed 35951700.
Backbone
  Vector backbone: pBAD
  Backbone size w/o insert (bp): 3590
  Total vector size (bp): 5801
  Vector type: Bacterial Expression
Growth in bacteria
  Bacterial resistance: Ampicillin, 100 μg/mL
  Growth temperature: 37°C
  Growth strain: DH5alpha
  Copy number: High Copy
Gene/Insert
  Gene/Insert name: Terminase
  Insert size (bp): 2211
  GenBank ID: YP_004957856.1
  Cloning method: Gibson Cloning
  Sequencing primers: 5′ N/A
Terms and licenses: Academic/Nonprofit Terms; Industry Terms: Not Available to Industry
How to cite: Terminase_CBA120 was a gift from Feng Zhang (Addgene plasmid # 188856 ; http://n2t.net/addgene:188856 ; RRID:Addgene_188856)
