[The description below was written by a language model from this plasmid's Addgene catalogue record and pLannotate feature annotations shown in this document.]
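Description:
Terminase_CBA120 is a bacterial expression plasmid built on a pBAD backbone that carries the large terminase gene of bacteriophage CBA120. The total construct is about 5.8 kb, of which roughly 2.2 kb is the terminase insert, introduced by Gibson assembly. It is propagated in E. coli through a ColE1/pMB1-type origin and is recorded as high copy. The annotation shows only a short fragment of rop, along with the pBR322 bom (basis of mobility) region. Selection is by ampicillin, conferred by a β-lactamase gene under its own bla promoter.

Expression is controlled by the arabinose system. The araBAD promoter, which spans the numbering origin of the sequence, faces the cloning region, while the araC regulator is encoded divergently on the opposite strand. AraC represses the promoter in the absence of L-arabinose and activates it when the sugar is present, giving tight, titratable induction that suits proteins that may be harmful to the host. The automated feature table does not annotate the terminase coding sequence itself, but the unannotated stretch between the promoter and the rrnB T2 transcription terminator matches the stated insert size and is presumably where it lies. No epitope or purification tags are listed.

The large terminase is the ATP-driven motor and nuclease subunit that packages phage genomes into capsids. The plasmid was deposited with a study on prokaryotic innate immunity through pattern recognition of conserved viral proteins. This suggests it is used to express this phage protein on its own in bacteria to test whether it triggers a defence system, although the record gives no specific experimental details.
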