Features (pLannotate 1.2.2; 8 found; start..end, strand, type, name):
   2403..2430    +  terminator     rrnB T2 terminator: transcription terminator T2 from the E. coli rrnB gene
   2449..2540    +  promoter       AmpR promoter: bla
   2541..3401    +  CDS            AmpR: β-lactamase; bla; confers resistance to ampicillin, carbenicillin, and related antibiotics
   3572..4160    +  rep_origin     ori: high-copy-number ColE1/pMB1/pBR322/pUC origin of replication
   4346..4486    -  misc_feature   bom: basis of mobility region from pBR322
   4588..4628    -  CDS            rop (fragment): Rop protein, which maintains plasmids at low copy number; rop
   4750..5628    -  CDS            araC: L-arabinose regulatory protein; araC
   5655..138     +  promoter       araBAD promoter (across the origin): araBAD; promoter of the L-arabinose operon of E. coli; the araC regulatory gene is transcribed in the opposite direction (Guzman et al., 1995)
>Addgene plasmid #188856 | Terminase_CBA120 | addgene full sequence | sequence record 369438 | Addgene NGS Result
GTGTCTATAATCACGGCAGAAAAGTCCACATTGATTATTTGCACGGCGTCACACTTTGCTATGCCATAGC
ATTTTTATCCATAAGATTAGCGGATCCTACCTGACGCTTTTTATCGCAACTCTCTACTGTTTCTCCATAC
CCGTTTTTTGGGCTAACAGGAGGAATTAACCATGGCTTACCAAAAAAGGGATATAGAATATGCGCCGATT
AAAACCGGTTTCAAAATCGATGATGTTAAATTACGTATGGACCAAACTTTCATGCGCAAGCCGTCTGTGA
GAGCACCGCGTGTTGAATTAATGTTGACGGACGAGCAGGAGGACGAGTTTGTGGAGTGCTCCATGGATGC
GCACTACTTCGCGGCGAACTATTACAAAATCACCACCATTGATAAGGGGTTCATCCTTTTTGATATGCAT
GACTACCAGAAACAACTGTTCCACGACTTTCAGGATTACCGCTTCAACGCTGTCGTGCAAGCACGTCAGA
GCGGCAAGTGCGTCAAGGGTGATACCTTGGTGACCGTTTATGATACCCTGTCTCAGGAAGAATTGTTGCT
GACGATCGGTGAACTCCACTCTCGCTTCGAGGACGTGAATCATGCAGTGCCGCTGAATACGATTGGTAAT
CACGACAAGTTCGTCGATAGCCGTTTTGGCAAGCGCTACTTCGTTCAGTCCGATAGCGGTTGGGTTCCGG
TTATTGCTGCTCACAAAACCAAGAAATATGCGGAATTTGTCATCGTTACTGTCACGGGTCGCCGTATTAA
CGTGGCGGACGAACACATGTTCTTTACTCCAGATATGAAAGAGATTTTTGCGAAGGATCTGAACGCCGGT
AGCTATATCATGACTACGGAAGGCCCGGAAGAGATCCGCGAGATCTGGCAGACCGGTGAATACCATCATA
TGTATGACCTTCAAGTGAAATCCTCCGACCAACGCTACTACACCAATGGCTTCCTGAGCCATAATACGAC
CGTGGTTGCGGCCTTTCTACTGTGGTATGCCATGTTTCACTCGGACAAAGAAATCGCCGTCCTGGCAAAT
AAAGAGAAGCAAGCGATTGAGATCTTGGATCGTATTCGTAAGGCGTATCAAGATTTACCGTTCTTTCTGC
AGCAGGGTTGCGAAAAATTTGGCTCGACTCTGATTGAGTTCGAGAACGGTAGCAAAATTTATGCGTACGC
TACCTCCAGTGACTCTATTCGTGGCCGTAGCGTTAGCCTGTTGTATGTTGATGAGGTTGCCTTTATCGAG
AATGACTTCGAATTCTGGGAAAGCACCTTTCCGGCGATTGCTAGCGCAGATACCTCCCGTTGTATTTTGA
CGTCTACCCCGAAAGGCCAACGCGGACTGTTCTATGACATCGTGACCAAGGCCGATCCGCGTCATCCGCA
GTATAACGACTTCCACCTCACCGAGGTTCCGTGGTATAAAGTGCCGGCGTACACCAAGGATCCGGATTGG
GAAACGAAGCAACGTGCCCGTTTAGGTGACGCTCGTTTCGATCAAGAATTCGGGATTAAATTCCGCGGTT
CCGTTGGTAGCCTGATACCGGCGAAATGCCTGGATAAGATGACCTCCAAACTGTACCGTGAGCCCAACGA
GTTCACCAAAATCTATAAAGAGTACGACCCTCAGCGCCTGTACTTTGGCATCGCGGACACCGGCAAGGGC
GTTGAAGGTGATTACAGCGTTCTGACTATCTTGGATATCACCGAATACCCGCATGTTATTGCGGCGAAGT
ATCGTAATAACACCATTCCACCGATGATGTACGCATATACTATTGCCGACATGTGCACCGAGTACGGCGA
ATGTCCAGTTCTGGTGGAAACCAACAACGACGTGGGTGGCCAGGTGATCACGATCCTGTACCAAGAGATT
GAATACCCGGAAATTATCTTTACTTCTACGGATAACAAAGGTACCGGTAAACGCATCGGCGGTCGTAAAC
CGGAACCGGGTATCAACACCAACCGTAAGGTGCGATCGATCGGCTGCGCGAATCTGAAAGCGCTGATCGA
AAAGGAGATGCTGGTGATCGAGGACCAGGATACCATCGATGAGCTGAGCACCTTCGTCTTCAAGGGCGCT
CGTTACGAAGCAGACGACGGCTGCCACGACGACTGTGTTATGCCGCTCGTGCTGTACAGCTGGGCAGTTA
AGCAGGAGTGGTTTAGCGACTTGACCAGTACCAGCATTAGCCAAGACATGCGTAACCGTATGTCCTCTAC
CGAGAGCCAACAGGTTTTCCCGTTTGGTGGTCTGGTCGTAGGCGACACACCGAGCGAAACCGAGCACCTG
CCGGGTTTTGGCGGCATTCAGGTGTTTAACGAAATGAGCGGTATGACCATGGACGAGTGGTTTAAGAACT
AATGCCAGGCATCAAATTAAGCAGAAGGCCATCCTGACGGATGGCCTTTTTGCGTTTCTACAAACTCTTT
TGTTTATTTTTCTAAATACATTCAAATATGTATCCGCTCATGAGACAATAACCCTGATAAATGCTTCAAT
AATATTGAAAAAGGAAGAGTATGAGTATTCAACATTTCCGTGTCGCCCTTATTCCCTTTTTTGCGGCATT
TTGCCTTCCTGTTTTTGCTCACCCAGAAACGCTGGTGAAAGTAAAAGATGCTGAAGATCAGTTGGGTGCA
CGAGTGGGTTACATCGAACTGGATCTCAACAGCGGTAAGATCCTTGAGAGTTTTCGCCCCGAAGAACGTT
TTCCAATGATGAGCACTTTTAAAGTTCTGCTATGTGGCGCGGTATTATCCCGTGTTGACGCCGGGCAAGA
GCAACTCGGTCGCCGCATACACTATTCTCAGAATGACTTGGTTGAGTACTCACCAGTCACAGAAAAGCAT
CTTACGGATGGCATGACAGTAAGAGAATTATGCAGTGCTGCCATAACCATGAGTGATAACACTGCGGCCA
ACTTACTTCTGACAACGATCGGAGGACCGAAGGAGCTAACCGCTTTTTTGCACAACATGGGGGATCATGT
AACTCGCCTTGATCGTTGGGAACCGGAGCTGAATGAAGCCATACCAAACGACGAGCGTGACACCACGATG
CCTGTAGCAATGGCAACAACGTTGCGCAAACTATTAACTGGCGAACTACTTACTCTAGCTTCCCGGCAAC
AATTAATAGACTGGATGGAGGCGGATAAAGTTGCAGGACCACTTCTGCGCTCGGCCCTTCCGGCTGGCTG
GTTTATTGCTGATAAATCTGGAGCCGGTGAGCGTGGGTCTCGCGGTATCATTGCAGCACTGGGGCCAGAT
GGTAAGCCCTCCCGTATCGTAGTTATCTACACGACGGGGAGTCAGGCAACTATGGATGAACGAAATAGAC
AGATCGCTGAGATAGGTGCCTCACTGATTAAGCATTGGTAACTGTCAGACCAAGTTTACTCATATATACT
TTAGATTGATTTAAAACTTCATTTTTAATTTAAAAGGATCTAGGTGAAGATCCTTTTTGATAATCTCATG
ACCAAAATCCCTTAACGTGAGTTTTCGTTCCACTGAGCGTCAGACCCCGTAGAAAAGATCAAAGGATCTT
CTTGAGATCCTTTTTTTCTGCGCGTAATCTGCTGCTTGCAAACAAAAAAACCACCGCTACCAGCGGTGGT
TTGTTTGCCGGATCAAGAGCTACCAACTCTTTTTCCGAAGGTAACTGGCTTCAGCAGAGCGCAGATACCA
AATACTGTCCTTCTAGTGTAGCCGTAGTTAGGCCACCACTTCAAGAACTCTGTAGCACCGCCTACATACC
TCGCTCTGCTAATCCTGTTACCAGTGGCTGCTGCCAGTGGCGATAAGTCGTGTCTTACCGGGTTGGACTC
AAGACGATAGTTACCGGATAAGGCGCAGCGGTCGGGCTGAACGGGGGGTTCGTGCACACAGCCCAGCTTG
GAGCGAACGACCTACACCGAACTGAGATACCTACAGCGTGAGCTATGAGAAAGCGCCACGCTTCCCGAAG
GGAGAAAGGCGGACAGGTATCCGGTAAGCGGCAGGGTCGGAACAGGAGAGCGCACGAGGGAGCTTCCAGG
GGGAAACGCCTGGTATCTTTATAGTCCTGTCGGGTTTCGCCACCTCTGACTTGAGCGTCGATTTTTGTGA
TGCTCGTCAGGGGGGCGGAGCCTATGGAAAAACGCCAGCAACGCGGCCTTTTTACGGTTCCTGGCCTTTT
GCTGGCCTTTTGCTCACATGTTCTTTCCTGCGTTATCCCCTGATTCTGTGGATAACCGTATTACCGCCTT
TGAGTGAGCTGATACCGCTCGCCGCAGCCGAACGACCGAGCGCAGCGAGTCAGTGAGCGAGGAAGCGGAA
GAGCGCCTGATGCGGTATTTTCTCCTTACGCATCTGTGCGGTATTTCACACCGCATATGGTGCACTCTCA
GTACAATCTGCTCTGATGCCGCATAGTTAAGCCAGTATACACTCCGCTATCGCTACGTGACTGGGTCATG
GCTGCGCCCCGACACCCGCCAACACCCGCTGACGCGCCCTGACGGGCTTGTCTGCTCCCGGCATCCGCTT
ACAGACAAGCTGTGACCGTCTCCGGGAGCTGCATGTGTCAGAGGTTTTCACCGTCATCACCGAAACGCGC
GAGGCAGCAGATCAATTCGCGCGCGAAGGCGAAGCGGCATGCATAATGTGCCTGTCAAATGGACGAAGCA
GGGATTCTGCAAACCCTATGCTACTCCGTCAAGCCGTCAATTGTCTGATTCGTTACCAATTATGACAACT
TGACGGCTACATCATTCACTTTTTCTTCACAACCGGCACGGAACTCGCTCGGGCTGGCCCCGGTGCATTT
TTTAAATACCCGCGAGAAATAGAGTTGATCGTCAAAACCAACATTGCGACCGACGGTGGCGATAGGCATC
CGGGTGGTGCTCAAAAGCAGCTTCGCCTGGCTGATACGTTGGTCCTCGCGCCAGCTTAAGACGCTAATCC
CTAACTGCTGGCGGAAAAGATGTGACAGACGCGACGGCGACAAGCAAACATGCTGTGCGACGCTGGCGAT
ATCAAAATTGCTGTCTGCCAGGTGATCGCTGATGTACTGACAAGCCTCGCGTACCCGATTATCCATCGGT
GGATGGAGCGACTCGTTAATCGCTTCCATGCGCCGCAGTAACAATTGCTCAAGCAGATTTATCGCCAGCA
GCTCCGAATAGCGCCCTTCCCCTTGCCCGGCGTTAATGATTTGCCCAAACAGGTCGCTGAAATGCGGCTG
GTGCGCTTCATCCGGGCGAAAGAACCCCGTATTGGCAAATATTGACGGCCAGTTAAGCCATTCATGCCAG
TAGGCGCGCGGACGAAAGTAAACCCACTGGTGATACCATTCGCGAGCCTCCGGATGACGACCGTAGTGAT
GAATCTCTCCTGGCGGGAACAGCAAAATATCACCCGGTCGGCAAACAAATTCTCGTCCCTGATTTTTCAC
CACCCCCTGACCGCGAATGGTGAGATTGAGAATATAACCTTTCATTCCCAGCGGTCGGTCGATAAAAAAA
TCGAGATAACCGTTGGCCTCAATCGGCGTTAAACCCGCCACCAGATGGGCATTAAACGAGTATCCCGGCA
GCAGGGGATCATTTTGCGCTTCAGCCATACTTTTCATACTCCCGCCATTCAGAGAAGAAACCAATTGTCC
ATATTGCATCAGACATTGCCGTCACTGCGTCTTTTACTGGCTCTTCTCGCTAACCAAACCGGTAACCCCG
CTTATTAAAAGCATTCTGTAACAAAGCGGGACCAAAGCCATGACAAAAACGCGTAACAAAA
